Addgene plasmid #60583: pIntegrase_12
Purpose: plasmid contains the integrase gene under the control of the arabinose-inducible promoter, Pbad
Depositing lab: Christopher Voigt. Depositing organization: Massachusetts Institute of Technology. Publication: Permanent genetic memory with >1-byte capacity. Yang L, Nielsen AA, Fernandez-Rodriguez J, McClune CJ, Laub MT, Lu TK, Voigt CA. Nat Methods. 2014 Dec;11(12):1261-6. doi: 10.1038/nmeth.3147. Epub 2014 Oct 26. PubMed 25344638.
Backbone
  Vector backbone: unknown
  Total vector size (bp): 5932
  Vector type: Bacterial Expression
Growth in bacteria
  Bacterial resistance: Kanamycin, 50 μg/mL
  Growth temperature: 37°C
  Growth strain: DH10B
  Copy number: Unknown
Gene/Insert
  Gene/Insert name: Integrase_12
  Species: Staphylococcus lugdunensis N920143
  Mutation: Codon optimized for E.coli
  GenBank ID: YP_005759947
  Promoter: pBAD
  Cloning method: Unknown
  Sequencing primers: 5′ pBAD-F
Terms and licenses: Academic/Nonprofit Terms; Industry Terms: Not Available to Industry
How to cite: pIntegrase_12 was a gift from Christopher Voigt (Addgene plasmid # 60583 ; http://n2t.net/addgene:60583 ; RRID:Addgene_60583)
