[The description below was written by a language model from this plasmid's Addgene catalogue record and pLannotate feature annotations shown in this document.]
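Description:
pIntegrase_12 is a 5,932 bp bacterial expression plasmid for arabinose-inducible production of a recombinase in E. coli. The record lists the backbone as unknown and the copy number as unknown, although the annotated sequence contains a ColE1/pMB1-type origin of replication. Selection is by kanamycin, through an aph(3')-Ia (KanR) gene. The feature table also picks up several short remnants: fragments of a β-lactamase gene, a tetracycline efflux gene and its promoter, the pBR322 bom region and an M13 origin. These are partial matches that look like leftovers of earlier vector construction rather than functional parts. Two his operon terminators, a phage T3 early terminator and a further putative terminator fragment sit around the functional modules, presumably insulating them from read-through transcription.

The payload is Integrase_12, an integrase gene from Staphylococcus lugdunensis N920143 that has been codon optimized for E. coli. It is placed under the araBAD (pBAD) promoter, with the araC regulator gene encoded divergently just upstream, so expression is repressed without L-arabinose and switched on when the sugar is added. The integrase coding sequence itself is not annotated in the feature table. It most likely occupies the unannotated stretch of roughly 1.4 kb between the araBAD promoter and the terminator fragment near the end of the sequence.

The stated purpose is simply to supply the integrase under Pbad control. The associated publication concerns permanent genetic memory with multi-bit capacity, which suggests the plasmid is one of a numbered set of integrase expression constructs used to trigger recombination-based DNA memory switches in bacteria. The record does not describe this integrase's recognition sites or any partner reporter plasmid.
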