Features (pLannotate 1.2.2; 13 found; start..end, strand, type, name):
    259..285     -  misc_feature   bom (fragment): basis of mobility region from pBR322
    612..1427    +  CDS            KanR: aminoglycoside phosphotransferase; aph(3')-Ia; confers resistance to kanamycin in bacteria or G418 (Geneticin®) in eukaryotes
   1585..1644    -  terminator     his operon terminator: This putative transcriptin terminator from the E. coli his operon has a 2-bp deletion introduced during synthesis. Its efficiency has not been determined.
   1649..1963    +  CDS            bla(M) (fragment): β-lactamase lacking the signal sequence; bla(M); allows cytosolic expression of β-lactamase
   2135..2723    +  rep_origin     ori: high-copy-number ColE1/pMB1/pBR322/pUC origin of replication
   2883..2958    -  CDS            TcR (fragment): tetracycline efflux protein; tet; confers resistance to tetracycline
   2968..2986    +  promoter       tet promoter (fragment): E. coli promoter for tetracycline efflux protein gene
   3086..3145    +  terminator     his operon terminator: This putative transcriptin terminator from the E. coli his operon has a 2-bp deletion introduced during synthesis. Its efficiency has not been determined.
   3205..3234    -  terminator     T3Te terminator: phage T3 early transcription terminator
   3281..4159    -  CDS            araC: L-arabinose regulatory protein; araC
   4186..4470    +  promoter       araBAD promoter: araBAD; promoter of the L-arabinose operon of E. coli; the araC regulatory gene is transcribed in the opposite direction (Guzman et al., 1995)
   5892..5931    -  terminator     bacterial terminator (fragment): putative bacterial transcription terminator
   5932..227     +  rep_origin     M13 ori (fragment) (across the origin) (sequence partly withheld): M13 bacteriophage origin of replication; arrow indicates direction of (+) strand synthesis
>Addgene plasmid #60583 | pIntegrase_12 | depositor full sequence | sequence record 97260 | pIntegrase_12 sequence 5932 bps
GATTA
[49 nt withheld, positions 6-54]
CCTTTGACGTTGGAGTCCACGTTCTTT
[37 nt withheld, positions 82-118]
ACCCTATCTCGGTCTATTCTTTTGATTTATAAGGGATTTTGCCGATTTCGGCCTATTGGTTAAAAAATGA
GCTGATTTAACAAAAATTTAACGCGAATTTTAACAAAATTTCACTGACACCCTCATCAGTGCCAACATAG
TAAGCCAGTATACACTCCGCTAGCGCTGAGGTCTGCCTCGTGAAGAAGGTGTTGCTGACTCATACCAGGC
CTGAATCGCCCCATCATCCAGCCAGAAAGTGAGGGAGCCACGGTTGATGAGAGCTTTGTTGTAGGTGGAC
CAGTTGGTGATTTTGAACTTTTGCTTTGCCACGGAACGGTCTGCGTTGTCGGGAAGATGCGTGATCTGAT
CCTTCAACTCAGCAAAAGTTCGATTTATTCAACAAAGCCACGTTGTGTCTCAAAATCTCTGATGTTACAT
TGCACAAGATAAAAATATATCATCATGAACAATAAAACTGTCTGCTTACATAAACAGTAATACAAGGGGT
GTTATGAGCCATATTCAACGGGAAACGTCTTGCTCGAGGCCGCGATTAAATTCCAACATGGATGCTGATT
TATATGGGTATAAATGGGCTCGCGATAATGTCGGGCAATCAGGTGCGACAATCTATCGATTGTATGGGAA
GCCCGATGCGCCAGAGTTGTTTCTGAAACATGGCAAAGGTAGCGTTGCCAATGATGTTACAGATGAGATG
GTCAGACTAAACTGGCTGACGGAATTTATGCCTCTTCCGACCATCAAGCATTTTATCCGTACTCCTGATG
ATGCATGGTTACTCACCACTGCGATCCCCGGGAAAACAGCATTCCAGGTATTAGAAGAATATCCTGATTC
AGGTGAAAATATTGTTGATGCGCTGGCAGTGTTCCTGCGCCGGTTGCATTCGATTCCTGTTTGTAATTGT
CCTTTTAACAGCGATCGCGTATTTCGTCTCGCTCAGGCGCAATCACGAATGAATAACGGTTTGGTTGATG
CGAGTGATTTTGATGACGAGCGTAATGGCTGGCCTGTTGAACAAGTCTGGAAAGAAATGCATAAGCTTTT
GCCATTCTCACCGGATTCAGTCGTCACTCATGGTGATTTCTCACTTGATAACCTTATTTTTGACGAGGGG
AAATTAATAGGTTGTATTGATGTTGGACGAGTCGGAATCGCAGACCGATACCAGGATCTTGCCATCCTAT
GGAACTGCCTCGGTGAGTTTTCTCCTTCATTACAGAAACGGCTTTTTCAAAAATATGGTATTGATAATCC
TGATATGAATAAATTGCAGTTTCATTTGATGCTCGATGAGTTTTTCTAATCAGAATTGGTTAATTGGTTG
TAACACTGGCAGAGCATTACGCTGACTTGACGGGACTCGAGATTACCGCCTTTGAGTGAGCTGATACCGC
TCGCCGCAGCCGAACGACCGAGCGCAGCGAGTCAGTGAGCGAGGAAGCCTGCATAACGCGAAGTAATCTT
TTCGGTTTTAAAGAAAAAGGGCAGGGTGGTGACACCTTGCCCGTTTTTTTGCCGGACTGCAGCAATGGCA
ACAACGTTGCGCAAACTATTAACTGGCGAACTACTTACTCTAGCTTCCCGGCAACAATTAATAGACTGGA
TGGAGGCGGATAAAGTTGCAGGACCACTTCTGCGCTCGGCCCTTCCGGCTGGCTGGTTTATTGCTGATAA
ATCTGGAGCCGGTGAGCGTGGGTCTCGCGGTATCATTGCAGCACTGGGGCCAGATGGTAAGCCCTCCCGT
ATCGTAGTTATCTACACGACGGGGAGTCAGGCAACTATGGATGAACGAAATAGACAGATCGCTGAGATAG
GTGCCTCACTGATTAAGCATTGGTAACTGTCAGACCAAGTTTACTCATATATACTTTAGATTGATTTAAA
ACTTCATTTTTAATTTAAAAGGATCTAGGTGAAGATCCTTTTTGATAATCTCATGACCAAAATCCCTTAA
CGTGAGTTTTCGTTCCACTGAGCGTCAGACCCCGTAGAAAAGATCAAAGGATCTTCTTGAGATCCTTTTT
TTCTGCGCGTAATCTGCTGCTTGCAAACAAAAAAACCACCGCTACCAGCGGTGGTTTGTTTGCCGGATCA
AGAGCTACCAACTCTTTTTCCGAAGGTAACTGGCTTCAGCAGAGCGCAGATACCAAATACTGTCCTTCTA
GTGTAGCCGTAGTTAGGCCACCACTTCAAGAACTCTGTAGCACCGCCTACATACCTCGCTCTGCTAATCC
TGTTACCAGTGGCTGCTGCCAGTGGCGATAAGTCGTGTCTTACCGGGTTGGACTCAAGACGATAGTTACC
GGATAAGGCGCAGCGGTCGGGCTGAACGGGGGGTTCGTGCACACAGCCCAGCTTGGAGCGAACGACCTAC
ACCGAACTGAGATACCTACAGCGTGAGCTATGAGAAAGCGCCACGCTTCCCGAAGGGAGAAAGGCGGACA
GGTATCCGGTAAGCGGCAGGGTCGGAACAGGAGAGCGCACGAGGGAGCTTCCAGGGGGAAACGCCTGGTA
TCTTTATAGTCCTGTCGGGTTTCGCCACCTCTGACTTGAGCGTCGATTTTTGTGATGCTCGTCAGGGGGG
CGGAGCCTATGGAAAAACGCCAGCAACGCGGCCTTTTTACGGTTCCTGGCCTTTTGCTGGCCTTTTGCTC
ACATGTTCTTTCCTGCGTTATCCCCTGATTCTGTGGATAACCGTATTACCGCCTTTGAGTGAGCTGATAC
CGCTCGCCGCAGCCGAACGACCGAGCGCAGCGAGGTCGGCGATATAGGCGCCAGCAACCGCACCTGTGGC
GCCGGTGATGCCGGCCACGATGCGTCCGGCGTAGAGGATCTGCTCATGTTTGACAGCTTATCATCGATGC
ATAATGTGCCTGTCAAATGGACGAAGCAGGGATTCTGCAAACCCTATGCTACTCCCTCGAGCCGTCAATT
GTCTGATTCGTTACCAATTATACTAGCTCCGGCAAAAAAACGGGCAAGGTGTCACCACCCTGCCCTTTTT
CTTTAAAACCGAAAAGATTACTTCGCGTTTGCCACCTGACGTCTAAGAAAAGGAATATTCAGCAATTTGC
CCGTGCCGAAGAAAGGCCCACCCGTGAAGGTGAGCCAGTGAGTTGATTGCTACGTAATTAGTTAGTTAGC
CCTTAGTGACTCTTATGACAACTTGACGGCTACATCATTCACTTTTTCTTCACAACCGGCACGGAACTCG
CTCGGGCTGGCCCCGGTGCATTTTTTAAATACCCGCGAGAAATAGAGTTGATCGTCAAAACCAACATTGC
GACCGACGGTGGCGATAGGCATCCGGGTGGTGCTCAAAAGCAGCTTCGCCTGGCTGATACGTTGGTCCTC
GCGCCAGCTTAAGACGCTAATCCCTAACTGCTGGCGGAAAAGATGTGACAGACGCGACGGCGACAAGCAA
ACATGCTGTGCGACGCTGGCGATATCAAAATTGCTGTCTGCCAGGTGATCGCTGATGTACTGACAAGCCT
CGCGTACCCGATTATCCATCGGTGGATGGAGCGACTCGTTAATCGCTTCCATGCGCCGCAGTAACAATTG
CTCAAGCAGATTTATCGCCAGCAGCTCCGAATAGCGCCCTTCCCCTTGCCCGGCGTTAATGATTTGCCCA
AACAGGTCGCTGAAATGCGGCTGGTGCGCTTCATCCGGGCGAAAGAACCCCGTATTGGCAAATATTGACG
GCCAGTTAAGCCATTCATGCCAGTAGGCGCGCGGACGAAAGTAAACCCACTGGTGATACCATTCGCGAGC
CTCCGGATGACGACCGTAGTGATGAATCTCTCCTGGCGGGAACAGCAAAATATCACCCGGTCGGCAAACA
AATTCTCGTCCCTGATTTTTCACCACCCCCTGACCGCGAATGGTGAGATTGAGAATATAACCTTTCATTC
CCAGCGGTCGGTCGATAAAAAAATCGAGATAACCGTTGGCCTCAATCGGCGTTAAACCCGCCACCAGATG
GGCATTAAACGAGTATCCCGGCAGCAGGGGATCATTTTGCGCTTCAGCCATACTTTTCATACTCCCGCCA
TTCAGAGAAGAAACCAATTGTCCATATTGCATCAGACATTGCCGTCACTGCGTCTTTTACTGGCTCTTCT
CGCTAACCAAACCGGTAACCCCGCTTATTAAAAGCATTCTGTAACAAAGCGGGACCAAAGCCATGACAAA
AACGCGTAACAAAAGTGTCTATAATCACGGCAGAAAAGTCCACATTGATTATTTGCACGGCGTCACACTT
TGCTATGCCATAGCATTTTTATCCATAAGATTAGCGGATCCTACCTGACGCTTTTTATCGCAACTCTCTA
CTGTTTCTCCATACCCGTTTTTTTGGGCTAGCACACAGGAAGAAGGCTCGATGAAAGTGGCCATTTATAC
CCGTGTTAGCAGCGCAGAACAGGCAAATGAAGGTTATAGCATTCACGAGCAGAAGAAGAAACTGATCAGC
TATTGCGAAATCCACGATTGGAACGAGTATAAAGTTTTTACCGATGCAGGTATTAGCGGTGGTAGCATGA
AACGTCCGGCACTGCAAAAACTGATGAAACATCTGAGTTCATTTGATCTGGTGCTGGTGTATAAACTGGA
TCGTCTGACCCGTAATGTTCGTGATCTGCTGGATATGCTGGAAGAATTTGAACAGTATAACGTGAGCTTT
AAAAGCGCCACCGAAGTTTTTGATACCACCAGTGCAATTGGCAAACTGTTTATTACCATGGTTGGTGCAA
TGGCAGAATGGGAACGTGAAACCATTCGTGAACGTAGCCTGTTTGGTAGCCGTGCAGCAGTTCGTGAAGG
TAACTATATTCGTGAAGCACCGTTTTGCTATGATAACATTGAAGGTAAACTGCACCCGAACGAATATGCC
AAAGTTATTGATCTGATTGTGAGCATGTTCAAAAAAGGCATTAGCGCCAATGAAATTGCACGTCGTCTGA
ATAGCAGCAAAGTTCATGTTCCGAACAAAAAAAGCTGGAATCGTAATAGCCTGATTCGTCTGATGCGTAG
TCCGGTTCTGCGTGGTCATACCAAATATGGTGATATGCTGATTGAAAACACCCATGAACCGGTGCTGAGC
GAACATGATTATAATGCAATTAACAACGCCATCAGCAGCAAAACCCATAAAAGCAAAGTTAAACACCATG
CCATTTTTCGTGGTGCACTGGTTTGTCCGCAGTGTAATCGTCGTCTGCATCTGTATGCAGGCACCGTTAA
AGATCGTAAAGGCTATAAATACGATGTGCGTCGCTATAAATGTGAAACCTGCAGCAAAAACAAAGATGTG
AAGAATGTGAGCTTCAACGAAAGCGAAGTGGAAAACAAATTCGTCAATCTGCTGAAAAGCTACGAGCTGA
ACAAATTTCATATCCGTAAAGTGGAACCGGTGAAAAAAATCGAGTATGACATCGATAAGATTAACAAACA
GAAAATTAACTATACCCGCAGTTGGAGCCTGGGCTATATTGAAGATGATGAATATTTCGAGCTGATGGAA
GAAATCAACGCCACCAAAAAAATGATCGAAGAACAGACCACCGAGAATAAACAGAGCGTTAGCAAAGAGC
AGATTCAGAGCATTAACAACTTTATCCTGAAAGGCTGGGAAGAACTGACCATCAAAGATAAAGAGGAACT
GATTCTGAGCACCGTGGATAAAATCGAATTTAACTTCATCCCGAAAGATAAAAAACATAAAACCAATACC
CTGGATATTAACAATATTCACTTTAAATTCTAACAGATAAAAAAAATCCTTAGCTTTCGCTAAGGATGAT
TTCT
