>Addgene plasmid #60583 | pIntegrase_12 | addgene partial sequence | sequence record 105900 | pBAD-F 5'-ATGCCATAGCATTTTTATCC-3'
TTTTATCGCAACTCTCTACTGTTTCTCCATACCCGTTTTTTTGGGCTAGCACACAGGAAGAAGGCTCGAT
GAAAGTGGCCATTTATACCCGTGTTAGCAGCGCAGAACAGGCAAATGAAGGTTATAGCATTCACGAGCAG
AAGAAGAAACTGATCAGCTATTGCGAAATCCACGATTGGAACGAGTATAAAGTTTTTACCGATGCAGGTA
TTAGCGGTGGTAGCATGAAACGTCCGGCACTGCAAAAACTGATGAAACATCTGAGTTCATTTGATCTGGT
GCTGGTGTATAAACTGGATCGTCTGACCCGTAATGTTCGTGATCTGCTGGATATGCTGGAAGAATTTGAA
CAGTATAACGTGAGCTTTAAAAGCGCCACCGAAGTTTTTGATACCACCAGTGCAATTGGCAAACTGTTTA
TTACCATGGTTGGTGCAATGGCAGAATGGGAACGTGAAACCATTCGTGAACGTAGCCTGTTTGGTAGCCG
TGCAGCAGTTCGTGAAGGTAACTATATTCGTGAAGCACCGTTTTGCTATGATAACATTGAAGGTAAACTG
CACCCGAACGAATATGCCAAAGTTATTGATCTGATTGTGAGCATGTTCAAAAAAGGCATTAGCGCCAATG
AAATTGCACGTCGTCTGAATAGCAGCAAAGTTCATGTTCCGAACAAAAAAAGCTGGAATCGTAATAGCCT
GATTCGTCTGATGCGTAGTCCGGTTCTGCGTGGTCATACCAAATATGGTGATATGCTGATTGAAAACACC
CATGAACCGGTGCTGAGCGAACATGATTATAATGCAATTAACAACGCCATCAGCAGCAAAACCCATAAAA
GCAAAGTTAAACACCATGCCATTTTTCGTGGTGCACTGGTTTGTCCGCAGTGTAATCGTCGTCTGCATCT
GTATGCAGGCACCGTTAA
