>Addgene plasmid #60583 | pIntegrase_12 | addgene partial sequence | sequence record 106220 | AraC-F 5'-TGACAACTTGACGGCTACATC-3'
ACTCGCTCGGGCTGGCCCCGGTGCATTTTTTAAATACCCGCGAGAAATAGAGTTGATCGTCAAAACCAAC
ATTGCGACCGACGGTGGCGATAGGCATCCGGGTGGTGCTCAAAAGCAGCTTCGCCTGGCTGATACGTTGG
TCCTCGCGCCAGCTTAAGACGCTAATCCCTAACTGCTGGCGGAAAAGATGTGACAGACGCGACGGCGACA
AGCAAACATGCTGTGCGACGCTGGCGATATCAAAATTGCTGTCTGCCAGGTGATCGCTGATGTACTGACA
AGCCTCGCGTACCCGATTATCCATCGGTGGATGGAGCGACTCGTTAATCGCTTCCATGCGCCGCAGTAAC
AATTGCTCAAGCAGATTTATCGCCAGCAGCTCCGAATAGCGCCCTTCCCCTTGCCCGGCGTTAATGATTT
GCCCAAACAGGTCGCTGAAATGCGGCTGGTGCGCTTCATCCGGGCGAAAGAACCCCGTATTGGCAAATAT
TGACGGCCAGTTAAGCCATTCATGCCAGTAGGCGCGCGGACGAAAGTAAACCCACTGGTGATACCATTCG
CGAGCCTCCGGATGACGACCGTAGTGATGAATCTCTCCTGGCGGGAACAGCAAAATATCACCCGGTCGGC
AAACAAATTCTCGTCCCTGATTTTTCACCACCCCCTGACCGCGAATGGTGAGATTGAGAATATAACCTTT
CATTCCCAGCGGTCGGTCGATAAAAAAATCGAGATAACCGTTGGCCTCAATCGGCGTTAAACCCGCCACC
AGATGGGCATTAAACGAGTATCCCGGCAGCAGGGGATCATTTTGCGCTTCAGCCATACTTTTCATACTCC
CGCCATTCAGAGAAGAAACCAATTGTCCATATTGCATCAGACATTGCCGTCACTGCGTCTT
